Addgene plasmid #117181: pAAV-FDIO-LACTB-dAPEX2
Purpose: Plasmid name in publication: pAAV-FDIO-IMS-dAPEX2. Peroxidase reporter for multiplexed electron microscopy labeling
Depositing lab: David Ginty. Depositing organization: Harvard Medical School. Publication: Multiplexed peroxidase-based electron microscopy labeling enables simultaneous visualization of multiple cell types. Zhang Q, Lee WA, Paul DL, Ginty DD. Nat Neurosci. 2019 Mar 18. pii: 10.1038/s41593-019-0358-7. doi: 10.1038/s41593-019-0358-7. PubMed 30886406.
Backbone
  Vector backbone: pAAV
  Backbone size w/o insert (bp): 5651
  Total vector size (bp): 6656
  Vector type: Mammalian Expression, AAV ; Flp/FRT
Growth in bacteria
  Bacterial resistance: Ampicillin, 100 μg/mL
  Growth temperature: 37°C
  Growth strain: NEB Stable
  Copy number: High Copy
Gene/Insert
  Gene/Insert name: LACTB-dAPEX2 (alt name: pAAV-FDIO-IMS-dAPEX2)
  Species: G. max (soybean)
  Insert size (bp): 1005
  Mutation: W41F and A134P on soybean APX
  Promoter: EF1a
  Cloning method: Gibson Cloning
  Sequencing primers: 5′ tcaagcctcagacagtggttc; 3′ CATAGCGTAAAAGGAGCAACA
Terms and licenses: Academic/Nonprofit Terms; Industry Terms: Not Available to Industry
How to cite: pAAV-FDIO-LACTB-dAPEX2 was a gift from David Ginty (Addgene plasmid # 117181 ; http://n2t.net/addgene:117181 ; RRID:Addgene_117181)
