[The description below was written by a language model from this plasmid's Addgene catalogue record and pLannotate feature annotations shown in this document.]
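Description:
pAAV-FDIO-LACTB-dAPEX2 (called pAAV-FDIO-IMS-dAPEX2 in the associated publication) is an adeno-associated virus transfer plasmid for Flp recombinase-dependent expression of a peroxidase reporter in mammalian cells. It is maintained in bacteria through a high-copy ColE1/pUC-type origin and selected with ampicillin via the β-lactamase gene; an f1 phage origin is also present. The expression cassette lies between AAV2 inverted terminal repeats, which allow the intervening DNA to be packaged into recombinant AAV. In the sequenced record the right ITR is annotated in full, whereas the left ITR appears only as short fragments. This may simply reflect the difficulty of sequencing these repeats.

The payload sits downstream of the human EF-1α promoter and is followed by a WPRE, which enhances transcript stability and expression, and the human growth hormone polyadenylation signal. The coding sequence is placed in reverse orientation relative to the promoter and is bracketed by FRT sites annotated in opposing orientations. The short stretches next to them labelled as β-globin intron fragments are probably low-confidence matches, possibly to variant recombination sites, though the record does not settle this. In this FDIO ("Flp-dependent, double-inverted") arrangement, Flp flips the insert into the sense orientation, so that only Flp-expressing cells produce the protein.

The insert fuses an N-terminal fragment of mouse LACTB, a mitochondrial protein used here to direct the reporter to the mitochondrial intermembrane space (the "IMS" of the published name), to dAPEX2, a soybean ascorbate peroxidase carrying the W41F and A134P mutations. The construct is intended for genetically targeted, compartment-specific electron microscopy labelling. It forms part of a multiplexed reporter set that lets several cell types be distinguished in the same sample.
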