Features (pLannotate 1.2.2; 22 found; start..end, strand, type, name):
     12..39      +  repeat_region  AAV2 ITR (fragment): inverted terminal repeat of adeno-associated virus serotype 2 inverted
     68..95      +  repeat_region  AAV2 ITR (fragment): inverted terminal repeat of adeno-associated virus serotype 2 inverted
    158..224     +  CDS            small t antigen (fragment): SV40 (simian virus 40) small t antigen
    231..1409    +  promoter       EF-1α promoter: strong constitutive promoter for human elongation factor EF-1α
   1416..1433    +  misc_feature   MCS (fragment): pUC18/19 multiple cloning site
   1440..1473    +  protein_bind   FRT (minimal): supports FLP-mediated excision but not integration (Turan and Bode, 2011) FLP recombinase from the Saccharomyces cerevisiae 2μ plasmid
   1474..1522    -  intron         β-globin intron (fragment): internally truncated intron from human β-globin
   1598..2344    -  CDS            APEX2: soybean ascorbate peroxidase, engineered to serve as a monomeric tag for electron microscopy and live-cell proteomics (Lam et al., 2015) more active than the original APEX due to the A134P mutation
   2378..2599    -  CDS            Lactb (fragment): LACTB_MOUSE - Also known as Lact1. Experimental evidence at protein level: Swiss-Prot protein existence level 1. Mitochondrial serine protease that acts as a regulator of mitochondrial lipid metabolism (By similarity). Acts by decreasing protein levels of PISD, a mitochondrial enzyme that converts phosphatidylserine (PtdSer) to phosphatidylethanolamine (PtdEtn), thereby affecting mitochondrial lipid metabolism (By similarity). It is unclear whether it acts directly by mediating proteolysis of PISD or by mediating proteolysis of another lipid metabolism protein (By similarity). Acts as a tumor
   2631..2664    -  protein_bind   FRT (minimal): supports FLP-mediated excision but not integration (Turan and Bode, 2011) FLP recombinase from the Saccharomyces cerevisiae 2μ plasmid
   2665..2715    -  intron         β-globin intron (fragment): internally truncated intron from human β-globin
   2754..2773    +  misc_feature   MCS (fragment): pBluescript multiple cloning site
   2773..3361    +  misc_feature   WPRE: woodchuck hepatitis virus posttranscriptional regulatory element
   3393..3869    +  polyA_signal   hGH poly(A) signal: human growth hormone polyadenylation signal
   3909..4049    +  repeat_region  AAV2 ITR: inverted terminal repeat of adeno-associated virus serotype 2 inverted
   4054..4105    -  misc_feature   bom (fragment): basis of mobility region from pBR322
   4124..4579    +  rep_origin     f1 ori (sequence partly withheld): f1 bacteriophage origin of replication; arrow indicates direction of (+) strand synthesis
   4580..4629    -  misc_feature   bom (fragment): basis of mobility region from pBR322
   4731..4766    -  CDS            rop (fragment): Rop protein, which maintains plasmids at low copy number; rop
   4861..4965    +  promoter       AmpR promoter: bla
   4966..5826    +  CDS            AmpR: β-lactamase; bla; confers resistance to ampicillin, carbenicillin, and related antibiotics
   5997..6585    +  rep_origin     ori: high-copy-number ColE1/pMB1/pBR322/pUC origin of replication
>Addgene plasmid #117181 | pAAV-FDIO-LACTB-dAPEX2 | addgene full sequence | sequence record 225140 | Addgene NGS Result
CCTGCAGGCAGCTGCGCGCTCGCTCGCTCACTGAGGCCGCCCGGGCGTCGGGCGACCTTTGGTCGCCCGG
CCTCAGTGAGCGAGCGAGCGCGCAGAGAGGGAGTGGCCAACTCCATCACTAGGGGTTCCTGCGGCCGCAC
GCGTAAGCTTTGCAAAGATGGATAAAGTTTTAAACAGAGAGGAATCTTTGCAGCTAATGGACCTTCTAGG
TCTTGAAAGGAGTGGGAATTGGCTCCGGTGCCCGTCAGTGGGCAGAGCGCACATCGCCCACAGTCCCCGA
GAAGTTGGGGGGAGGGGTCGGCAATTGAACCGGTGCCTAGAGAAGGTGGCGCGGGGTAAACTGGGAAAGT
GATGTCGTGTACTGGCTCCGCCTTTTTCCCGAGGGTGGGGGAGAACCGTATATAAGTGCAGTAGTCGCCG
TGAACGTTCTTTTTCGCAACGGGTTTGCCGCCAGAACACAGGTAAGTGCCGTGTGTGGTTCCCGCGGGCC
TGGCCTCTTTACGGGTTATGGCCCTTGCGTGCCTTGAATTACTTCCACCTGGCTGCAGTACGTGATTCTT
GATCCCGAGCTTCGGGTTGGAAGTGGGTGGGAGAGTTCGAGGCCTTGCGCTTAAGGAGCCCCTTCGCCTC
GTGCTTGAGTTGAGGCCTGGCCTGGGCGCTGGGGCCGCCGCGTGCGAATCTGGTGGCACCTTCGCGCCTG
TCTCGCTGCTTTCGATAAGTCTCTAGCCATTTAAAATTTTTGATGACCTGCTGCGACGCTTTTTTTCTGG
CAAGATAGTCTTGTAAATGCGGGCCAAGATCTGCACACTGGTATTTCGGTTTTTGGGGCCGCGGGCGGCG
ACGGGGCCCGTGCGTCCCAGCGCACATGTTCGGCGAGGCGGGGCCTGCGAGCGCGGCCACCGAGAATCGG
ACGGGGGTAGTCTCAAGCTGGCCGGCCTGCTCTGGTGCCTGGCCTCGCGCCGCCGTGTATCGCCCCGCCC
TGGGCGGCAAGGCTGGCCCGGTCGGCACCAGTTGCGTGAGCGGAAAGATGGCCGCTTCCCGGCCCTGCTG
CAGGGAGCTCAAAATGGAGGACGCGGCGCTCGGGAGAGCGGGCGGGTGAGTCACCCACACAAAGGAAAAG
GGCCTTTCCGTCCTCAGCCGTCGCTTCATGTGACTCCACGGAGTACCGGGCGCCGTCCAGGCACCTCGAT
TAGTTCTCGAGCTTTTGGAGTACGTCGTCTTTAGGTTGGGGGGAGGGGTTTTATGCGATGGAGTTTCCCC
ACACTGAGTGGGTGGAGACTGAAGTTAGGCCAGCTTGGCACTTGATGTAATTCTCCTTGGAATTTGCCCT
TTTTGAGTTTGGATCTTGGTTCATTCTCAAGCCTCAGACAGTGGTTCAAAGTTTTTTTCTTCCATTTCAG
GTGTCGTGAGGTACCGGATCCTCTAGAGTCGACTCCGGAGAAGTTCCTATTCTCTAGAAAGTATAGGAAC
TTCGCAGAATGGTAGCTGGATTGTAGCTGCTATTAGCAATATGAAACCTCTTGGAAGTTCCTATTCTTCA
AATAGTATAGGAACTTCGCCTCAAAGCCGCGTGACGAGCTAGCCCATGGGAATTCTAGGCATCAGCAAAC
CCAAGCTCGGAAAGCTTTTGGTGAGCCTCAGCGTAATCAGCAAAGAAGGCATCTTCGTCCGCTGCATATT
TATCAACGAGAGGGCGGAATACAGGGTCAGACAAAAGAGCCTTGTCAGAAGGTAGCTGAAGGAGACCTTC
CTTCTCACCACTCAACAACTCCGTGAAGTATGAGTTGTCGAAAATAAGAGGATTAGAGGTCCAGGGACCC
TCAAATCCAGAACGCTCCTTGTGTGCAGCTCCAATAGTGTGACCCCCAGATAGAGCAACGATATCTTGGT
CAGTAAGCCCCATAGCTTTGCCAAACACATCTCTCAAATGGTCAGAACCCTTAGTGGGATCGGGCAAGCG
ACCCTCTGGTGGTGGCTCAGGCTTGTCCTCTCTTCCAGGGTGGAATGGAACTTCAGGTCCACCCGTGACC
TCAACGGCAACAACGCCAGCCAACTGGTAGAAATCGGCGTAGCTCAAAATAGGGAACTCCGCCTTGAGTG
GCTCCAAAAGCCTAACAGCGATGTCAAGACCGTTGTTAGCGCTGTGAGCCAGTTCGGCAGGGTGCTTGAT
GGTTCCGAAGGGTCCACCGGTCTTCGTGCCCTTGTCAAAGGTTCCAGCAGAGTGGAATGCCAAACGGAGC
ATTAGAGGAGCGCATCTCTTCTCAGCGATGAAGCCTCTGAGCTTCTTCTTCGCCTTCTCAACGGCCTTCT
GGTAATCAGCACTCACAGTTGGGTAAGACTTTCCGGTGCTGTCCAGGCCCAGCAGGGGGTTGGGGATGGG
CTTGCCTGGATCCTTGGACTGAATGGGGACGGCGCCCCGCAGCCCGACCACCAGCTTCGCGCCGAGAGCC
AGCCCCAGCCCGAGCCCCAGGCCGCCGGCCCAACCAAGGCCCAGCACAGGCAGGCCCGGTCGCCTGTGCG
CCCCGCGCCGCCCTCCGTCCCAGGCTGGGCCTGCGGTGGCCGCAGCCCGAGCTGTCACGCTTGACAGGAG
CCGGTACATGGTGGCAATTCGTGAGCGTCGGTTGAACAGCGAAGTTCCTATACTTTCTAGAGAATAGGAA
CTTCTTGCCTTAACCCAGAAATTATCACTGTTATTCTTTAGAATGGTGCAAAGAGAAGTTCCTATACTAT
TTGAAGAATAGGAACTTCAATCCCGATATCAAGCTTATCGATAATCAACCTCTGGATTACAAAATTTGTG
AAAGATTGACTGGTATTCTTAACTATGTTGCTCCTTTTACGCTATGTGGATACGCTGCTTTAATGCCTTT
GTATCATGCTATTGCTTCCCGTATGGCTTTCATTTTCTCCTCCTTGTATAAATCCTGGTTGCTGTCTCTT
TATGAGGAGTTGTGGCCCGTTGTCAGGCAACGTGGCGTGGTGTGCACTGTGTTTGCTGACGCAACCCCCA
CTGGTTGGGGCATTGCCACCACCTGTCAGCTCCTTTCCGGGACTTTCGCTTTCCCCCTCCCTATTGCCAC
GGCGGAACTCATCGCCGCCTGCCTTGCCCGCTGCTGGACAGGGGCTCGGCTGTTGGGCACTGACAATTCC
GTGGTGTTGTCGGGGAAATCATCGTCCTTTCCTTGGCTGCTCGCCTATGTTGCCACCTGGATTCTGCGCG
GGACGTCCTTCTGCTACGTCCCTTCGGCCCTCAATCCAGCGGACCTTCCTTCCCGCGGCCTGCTGCCGGC
TCTGCGGCCTCTTCCGCGTCTTCGCCTTCGCCCTCAGACGAGTCGGATCTCCCTTTGGGCCGCCTCCCCG
CATCGATACCGAGCGCTGCTCGAGAGATCTACGGGTGGCATCCCTGTGACCCCTCCCCAGTGCCTCTCCT
GGCCCTGGAAGTTGCCACTCCAGTGCCCACCAGCCTTGTCCTAATAAAATTAAGTTGCATCATTTTGTCT
GACTAGGTGTCCTTCTATAATATTATGGGGTGGAGGGGGGTGGTATGGAGCAAGGGGCAAGTTGGGAAGA
CAACCTGTAGGGCCTGCGGGGTCTATTGGGAACCAAGCTGGAGTGCAGTGGCACAATCTTGGCTCACTGC
AATCTCCGCCTCCTGGGTTCAAGCGATTCTCCTGCCTCAGCCTCCCGAGTTGTTGGGATTCCAGGCATGC
ATGACCAGGCTCAGCTAATTTTTGTTTTTTTGGTAGAGACGGGGTTTCACCATATTGGCCAGGCTGGTCT
CCAACTCCTAATCTCAGGTGATCTACCCACCTTGGCCTCCCAAATTGCTGGGATTACAGGCGTGAACCAC
TGCTCCCTTCCCTGTCCTTCTGATTTTGTAGGTAACCACGTGCGGACCGAGCGGCCGCAGGAACCCCTAG
TGATGGAGTTGGCCACTCCCTCTCTGCGCGCTCGCTCGCTCACTGAGGCCGGGCGACCAAAGGTCGCCCG
ACGCCCGGGCTTTGCCCGGGCGGCCTCAGTGAGCGAGCGAGCGCGCAGCTGCCTGCAGGGGCGCCTGATG
CGGTATTTTCTCCTTACGCATCTGTGCGGTATTTCACACCGCATA
[95 nt withheld, positions 4106-4200]
T
[46 nt withheld, positions 4202-4247]
C
[141 nt withheld, positions 4249-4389]
CCTTTGACGTTGGAGTCCACGTTCTTT
[37 nt withheld, positions 4417-4453]
ACTCTATCTCGGGCTATTCTTTTGATTTATAAGGGATTTTGCCGATTTCGGTCTATTGGTTAAAAAATGA
GCTGATTTAACAAAAATTTAACGCGAATTTTAACAAAATATTAACGTTTACAATTTTATGGTGCACTCTC
AGTACAATCTGCTCTGATGCCGCATAGTTAAGCCAGCCCCGACACCCGCCAACACCCGCTGACGCGCCCT
GACGGGCTTGTCTGCTCCCGGCATCCGCTTACAGACAAGCTGTGACCGTCTCCGGGAGCTGCATGTGTCA
GAGGTTTTCACCGTCATCACCGAAACGCGCGAGACGAAAGGGCCTCGTGATACGCCTATTTTTATAGGTT
AATGTCATGATAATAATGGTTTCTTAGACGTCAGGTGGCACTTTTCGGGGAAATGTGCGCGGAACCCCTA
TTTGTTTATTTTTCTAAATACATTCAAATATGTATCCGCTCATGAGACAATAACCCTGATAAATGCTTCA
ATAATATTGAAAAAGGAAGAGTATGAGTATTCAACATTTCCGTGTCGCCCTTATTCCCTTTTTTGCGGCA
TTTTGCCTTCCTGTTTTTGCTCACCCAGAAACGCTGGTGAAAGTAAAAGATGCTGAAGATCAGTTGGGTG
CACGAGTGGGTTACATCGAACTGGATCTCAACAGCGGTAAGATCCTTGAGAGTTTTCGCCCCGAAGAACG
TTTTCCAATGATGAGCACTTTTAAAGTTCTGCTATGTGGCGCGGTATTATCCCGTATTGACGCCGGGCAA
GAGCAACTCGGTCGCCGCATACACTATTCTCAGAATGACTTGGTTGAGTACTCACCAGTCACAGAAAAGC
ATCTTACGGATGGCATGACAGTAAGAGAATTATGCAGTGCTGCCATAACCATGAGTGATAACACTGCGGC
CAACTTACTTCTGACAACGATCGGAGGACCGAAGGAGCTAACCGCTTTTTTGCACAACATGGGGGATCAT
GTAACTCGCCTTGATCGTTGGGAACCGGAGCTGAATGAAGCCATACCAAACGACGAGCGTGACACCACGA
TGCCTGTAGCAATGGCAACAACGTTGCGCAAACTATTAACTGGCGAACTACTTACTCTAGCTTCCCGGCA
ACAATTAATAGACTGGATGGAGGCGGATAAAGTTGCAGGACCACTTCTGCGCTCGGCCCTTCCGGCTGGC
TGGTTTATTGCTGATAAATCTGGAGCCGGTGAGCGTGGGTCTCGCGGTATCATTGCAGCACTGGGGCCAG
ATGGTAAGCCCTCCCGTATCGTAGTTATCTACACGACGGGGAGTCAGGCAACTATGGATGAACGAAATAG
ACAGATCGCTGAGATAGGTGCCTCACTGATTAAGCATTGGTAACTGTCAGACCAAGTTTACTCATATATA
CTTTAGATTGATTTAAAACTTCATTTTTAATTTAAAAGGATCTAGGTGAAGATCCTTTTTGATAATCTCA
TGACCAAAATCCCTTAACGTGAGTTTTCGTTCCACTGAGCGTCAGACCCCGTAGAAAAGATCAAAGGATC
TTCTTGAGATCCTTTTTTTCTGCGCGTAATCTGCTGCTTGCAAACAAAAAAACCACCGCTACCAGCGGTG
GTTTGTTTGCCGGATCAAGAGCTACCAACTCTTTTTCCGAAGGTAACTGGCTTCAGCAGAGCGCAGATAC
CAAATACTGTTCTTCTAGTGTAGCCGTAGTTAGGCCACCACTTCAAGAACTCTGTAGCACCGCCTACATA
CCTCGCTCTGCTAATCCTGTTACCAGTGGCTGCTGCCAGTGGCGATAAGTCGTGTCTTACCGGGTTGGAC
TCAAGACGATAGTTACCGGATAAGGCGCAGCGGTCGGGCTGAACGGGGGGTTCGTGCACACAGCCCAGCT
TGGAGCGAACGACCTACACCGAACTGAGATACCTACAGCGTGAGCTATGAGAAAGCGCCACGCTTCCCGA
AGGGAGAAAGGCGGACAGGTATCCGGTAAGCGGCAGGGTCGGAACAGGAGAGCGCACGAGGGAGCTTCCA
GGGGGAAACGCCTGGTATCTTTATAGTCCTGTCGGGTTTCGCCACCTCTGACTTGAGCGTCGATTTTTGT
GATGCTCGTCAGGGGGGCGGAGCCTATGGAAAAACGCCAGCAACGCGGCCTTTTTACGGTTCCTGGCCTT
TTGCTGGCCTTTTGCTCACATGT
